Addgene plasmid #117612: pEPOR2KN0045
Purpose: Level2 MoClo construct, containing level1 plant expression cassettes for SpCas9-h(pICSL11023) and sgRNA_Rpn2/Psmd1 subunit {AT2G32730}(pEPOR1CB0075)
Depositing lab: Nicola Patron. Depositing organization: Earlham Institute. Publication: Comparison of efficiency and specificity of CRISPR-associated (Cas) nucleases in plants: An expanded toolkit for precision genome engineering. Raitskin O, Schudoma C, West A, Patron NJ. PLoS One. 2019 Feb 27;14(2):e0211598. doi: 10.1371/journal.pone.0211598. eCollection 2019. PubMed 30811422.
Backbone
  Vector backbone: pICSL4723
  Vector type: Plant Expression
Growth in bacteria
  Bacterial resistance: Kanamycin, 50 μg/mL
  Growth temperature: 37°C
  Growth strain: DH5alpha
  Copy number: High Copy
Gene/Insert
  Gene/Insert name: [35S:SpCas9-h(pICSL11023) ] +[AtU6-26:sgRNA]
  Species: Synthetic
  Cloning method: Restriction Enzyme; 5′ cloning site BpiI (destroyed during cloning); 3′ cloning site BpiI (destroyed during cloning)
Terms and licenses: Academic/Nonprofit Terms; Industry Terms: Not Available to Industry
Depositor comments: Please visit https://www.biorxiv.org/content/early/2018/09/20/422766 for BioRxiv preprint
How to cite: pEPOR2KN0045 was a gift from Nicola Patron (Addgene plasmid # 117612 ; http://n2t.net/addgene:117612 ; RRID:Addgene_117612)
