[The description below was written by a language model from this plasmid's Addgene catalogue record and pLannotate feature annotations shown in this document.]
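Description:
pEPOR2KN0045 is a Level 2 MoClo (Golden Gate) plant expression construct built in the binary backbone pICSL4723, in which two Level 1 transcription units were assembled through BpiI sites that were destroyed during cloning. The backbone has nopaline-type left and right T-DNA border repeats, indicating a binary vector suited to Agrobacterium-mediated delivery into plant cells. It also carries the pVS1 replication and stability functions (oriV, RepA, StaA) for maintenance in Agrobacterium. In E. coli it replicates from a high-copy ColE1/pUC-type origin and is selected with kanamycin through an aphA-3 aminoglycoside phosphotransferase gene driven by a bla promoter.

The T-DNA carries two cassettes. In the first, an enhanced CaMV 35S promoter with a duplicated enhancer, followed by the TMV Ω translational leader, drives a Streptococcus pyogenes Cas9 coding sequence (the SpCas9-h variant named in the record). An annotated EYFP coding sequence lies immediately downstream of Cas9 and ahead of the NOS terminator. This arrangement suggests a Cas9–fluorescent protein fusion, although the catalogue entry does not mention it. The second cassette, per the catalogue, uses the Arabidopsis U6-26 promoter to express a single guide RNA targeting the Arabidopsis gene AT2G32730, which encodes the Rpn2/Psmd1 proteasome subunit. The feature table detects only the SpCas9 gRNA scaffold, not the U6 promoter or spacer. No plant selectable marker is annotated.

The construct comes from a study comparing the efficiency and specificity of different Cas nucleases in plants, where it provides SpCas9 and its guide together for targeted mutagenesis at this locus.
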