Features (pLannotate 1.2.2; 16 found; start..end, strand, type, name):
    127..803     +  promoter       CaMV 35S promoter (enhanced): cauliflower mosaic virus 35S promoter with a duplicated enhancer region
    828..881     +  misc_feature   TMV Ω: translational enhancer from the tobacco mosaic virus 5'-leader sequence (Gallie et al., 1988)
    890..4993    +  CDS            cas9: CAS9_STRP1 - Also known as csn1 From Streptococcus pyogenes serotype M1.
   5033..5749    +  CDS            EYFP: EYFP is a basic (constitutively fluorescent) green/yellow fluorescent protein published in 1996, derived from Aequorea victoria. It is reported to be a very rapidly-maturing weak dimer with high acid sensitivity.
   5765..6017    +  terminator     NOS terminator: nopaline synthase terminator and poly(A) signal
   6269..6344    +  misc_RNA       gRNA scaffold: guide RNA scaffold for the Streptococcus pyogenes CRISPR/Cas9 system
   6356..6377    -  protein_bind   attB2 (fragment): mutant version of attB; recombination site for the Gateway® BP reaction BP Clonase™
   6449..6473    +  misc_feature   RB T-DNA repeat: right border repeat from nopaline C58 T-DNA
   6782..7411    +  CDS            pVS1 StaA: stability protein from the Pseudomonas plasmid pVS1 (Heeb et al., 2000)
   7840..8913    +  CDS            pVS1 RepA: replication protein from the Pseudomonas plasmid pVS1 (Heeb et al., 2000)
   8979..9173    +  rep_origin     pVS1 oriV: origin of replication for the Pseudomonas plasmid pVS1 (Heeb et al., 2000)
   9235..9308    +  promoter       AmpR promoter (fragment): bla
   9381..9485    +  promoter       AmpR promoter: bla
   9486..10280   +  CDS            KanR: aminoglycoside phosphotransferase; aphA-3; confers resistance to kanamycin
  10451..11039   +  rep_origin     ori: high-copy-number ColE1/pMB1/pBR322/pUC origin of replication
  11175..11199   +  misc_feature   LB T-DNA repeat: left border repeat from nopaline C58 T-DNA
>Addgene plasmid #117612 | pEPOR2KN0045 | addgene full sequence | sequence record 228343 | Addgene NGS Result
GAACACTCTGTGCCGATGTATCACCTCTCGCAAGAATTCAAGCTTGGAGGTCAACATGGTGGAGCACGAC
ACTCTGGTCTACTCCAAAAATGTCAAAGATACAGTCTCAGAAGATCAAAGGGCTATTGAGACTTTTCAAC
AAAGGATAATTTCGGGAAACCTCCTCGGATTCCATTGCCCAGCTATCTGTCACTTCATCGAAAGGACAGT
AGAAAAGGAAGGTGGCTCCTACAAATGCCATCATTGCGATAAAGGAAAGGCTATCATTCAAGATCTCTCT
GCCGACAGTGGTCCCAAAGATGGACCCCCACCCACGAGGAGCATCGTGGAAAAAGAAGAGGTTCCAACCA
CGTCTACAAAGCAAGTGGATTGATGTGATAACATGGTGGAGCACGACACTCTGGTCTACTCCAAAAATGT
CAAAGATACAGTCTCAGAAGATCAAAGGGCTATTGAGACTTTTCAACAAAGGATAATTTCGGGAAACCTC
CTCGGATTCCATTGCCCAGCTATCTGTCACTTCATCGAAAGGACAGTAGAAAAGGAAGGTGGCTCCTACA
AATGCCATCATTGCGATAAAGGAAAGGCTATCATTCAAGATCTCTCTGCCGACAGTGGTCCCAAAGATGG
ACCCCCACCCACGAGGAGCATCGTGGAAAAAGAAGAGGTTCCAACCACGTCTACAAAGCAAGTGGATTGA
TGTGACATCTCCACTGACGTAAGGGATGACGCACAATCCCACTATCCTTCGCAAGACCCTTCCTCTATAT
AAGGAAGTTCATTTCATTTGGAGAGGACACGCTCGAGTATAAGAGCTCATTTTTACAACAATTACCAACA
ACAACAAACAACAAACAACATTACAATTACATTTACAATTATCGATACAATGGACAAGAAGTACTCCATT
GGGCTCGATATCGGCACAAACAGCGTCGGCTGGGCCGTCATTACGGACGAGTACAAGGTGCCGAGCAAAA
AATTCAAAGTTCTGGGCAATACCGATCGCCACAGCATAAAGAAGAACCTCATTGGCGCCCTCCTGTTCGA
CTCCGGGGAGACGGCCGAAGCCACGCGGCTCAAAAGAACAGCACGGCGCAGATATACCCGCAGAAAGAAT
CGGATCTGCTACCTGCAGGAGATCTTTAGTAATGAGATGGCTAAGGTGGATGACTCTTTCTTCCATAGGC
TGGAGGAGTCCTTTTTGGTGGAGGAGGATAAAAAGCACGAGCGCCACCCAATCTTTGGCAATATCGTGGA
CGAGGTGGCGTACCATGAAAAGTACCCAACCATATATCATCTGAGGAAGAAGCTTGTAGACAGTACTGAT
AAGGCTGACTTGCGGTTGATCTATCTCGCGCTGGCGCATATGATCAAATTTCGGGGACACTTCCTCATCG
AGGGGGACCTGAACCCAGACAACAGCGATGTCGACAAACTCTTTATCCAACTGGTTCAGACTTACAATCA
GCTTTTCGAAGAGAACCCGATCAACGCATCCGGAGTTGACGCCAAAGCAATCCTGAGCGCTAGGCTGTCC
AAATCCCGGCGGCTCGAAAACCTCATCGCACAGCTCCCTGGGGAGAAGAAGAACGGCCTGTTTGGTAATC
TTATCGCCCTGTCACTCGGGCTGACCCCCAACTTTAAATCTAACTTCGACCTGGCCGAAGATGCCAAGCT
TCAACTGAGCAAAGACACCTACGATGATGATCTCGACAATCTGCTGGCCCAGATCGGCGACCAGTACGCA
GACCTTTTTTTGGCGGCAAAGAACCTGTCAGACGCCATTCTGCTGAGTGATATTCTGCGAGTGAACACGG
AGATCACCAAAGCTCCGCTGAGCGCTAGTATGATCAAGCGCTATGATGAGCACCACCAAGACTTGACTTT
GCTGAAGGCCCTTGTCAGACAGCAACTGCCTGAGAAGTACAAGGAAATTTTCTTCGATCAGTCTAAAAAT
GGCTACGCCGGATACATTGACGGCGGAGCAAGCCAGGAGGAATTTTACAAATTTATTAAGCCCATCTTGG
AAAAAATGGACGGCACCGAGGAGCTGCTGGTAAAGCTTAACAGAGAAGATCTGTTGCGCAAACAGCGCAC
TTTCGACAATGGAAGCATCCCCCACCAGATTCACCTGGGCGAACTGCACGCTATCCTCAGGCGGCAAGAG
GATTTCTACCCCTTTTTGAAAGATAACAGGGAAAAGATTGAGAAAATCCTCACATTTCGGATACCCTACT
ATGTAGGCCCCCTCGCCCGGGGAAATTCCAGATTCGCGTGGATGACTCGCAAATCAGAAGAGACTATCAC
TCCCTGGAACTTCGAGGAAGTCGTGGATAAGGGGGCCTCTGCCCAGTCCTTCATCGAAAGGATGACTAAC
TTTGATAAAAATCTGCCTAACGAAAAGGTGCTTCCTAAACACTCTCTGCTGTACGAGTACTTCACAGTTT
ATAACGAGCTCACCAAGGTCAAATACGTCACAGAAGGGATGAGAAAGCCAGCATTCCTGTCTGGAGAGCA
GAAGAAAGCTATCGTGGACCTCCTCTTCAAGACGAACCGGAAAGTTACCGTGAAACAGCTCAAAGAAGAT
TATTTCAAAAAGATTGAATGTTTCGACTCTGTTGAAATCAGCGGAGTGGAGGATCGCTTCAACGCATCCC
TGGGAACGTATCACGATCTCCTGAAAATCATTAAAGACAAGGACTTCCTGGACAATGAGGAGAACGAGGA
CATTCTTGAGGACATTGTCCTCACCCTTACGTTGTTTGAAGATAGGGAGATGATTGAAGAACGCTTGAAA
ACTTACGCTCATCTCTTCGACGACAAAGTCATGAAACAGCTCAAGAGGCGCCGATATACAGGATGGGGGC
GGCTGTCAAGAAAACTGATCAATGGGATCCGAGACAAGCAGAGTGGAAAGACAATCCTGGATTTTCTTAA
GTCCGATGGATTTGCCAACCGGAACTTCATGCAGTTGATCCATGATGACTCTCTCACCTTTAAGGAGGAC
ATCCAGAAAGCACAAGTTTCTGGCCAGGGGGACAGTCTCCACGAGCACATCGCTAATCTTGCAGGTAGCC
CAGCTATCAAAAAGGGAATACTGCAGACCGTTAAGGTCGTGGATGAACTCGTCAAAGTAATGGGAAGGCA
TAAGCCCGAGAATATCGTTATCGAGATGGCCCGAGAGAACCAAACTACCCAGAAGGGACAGAAGAACAGT
AGGGAAAGGATGAAGAGGATTGAAGAGGGTATAAAAGAACTGGGGTCCCAAATCCTTAAGGAACACCCAG
TTGAAAACACCCAGCTTCAGAATGAGAAGCTCTACCTGTACTACCTGCAGAACGGCAGGGACATGTACGT
GGATCAGGAACTGGACATCAATCGGCTCTCCGACTACGACGTGGATCATATCGTGCCCCAGTCTTTTCTC
AAAGATGATTCTATTGATAATAAAGTGTTGACAAGATCCGATAAAAATAGAGGGAAGAGTGATAACGTCC
CCTCAGAAGAAGTTGTCAAGAAAATGAAAAATTATTGGCGGCAGCTGCTGAACGCCAAACTGATCACACA
ACGGAAGTTCGATAATCTGACTAAGGCTGAACGAGGTGGCCTGTCTGAGTTGGATAAAGCCGGCTTCATC
AAAAGGCAGCTTGTTGAGACACGCCAGATCACCAAGCACGTGGCCCAAATTCTCGATTCACGCATGAACA
CCAAGTACGATGAAAATGACAAACTGATTCGAGAGGTGAAAGTTATTACTCTGAAGTCTAAGCTGGTTTC
AGATTTCAGAAAGGACTTTCAGTTTTATAAGGTGAGAGAGATCAACAATTACCACCATGCGCATGATGCC
TACCTGAATGCAGTGGTAGGCACTGCACTTATCAAAAAATATCCCAAGCTTGAATCTGAATTTGTTTACG
GAGACTATAAAGTGTACGATGTTAGGAAAATGATCGCAAAGTCTGAGCAGGAAATAGGCAAGGCCACCGC
TAAGTACTTCTTTTACAGCAATATTATGAATTTTTTCAAGACCGAGATTACACTGGCCAATGGAGAGATT
CGGAAGCGACCACTTATCGAAACAAACGGAGAAACAGGAGAAATCGTGTGGGACAAGGGTAGGGATTTCG
CGACAGTCCGGAAGGTCCTGTCCATGCCGCAGGTGAACATCGTTAAAAAGACCGAAGTACAGACCGGAGG
CTTCTCCAAGGAAAGTATCCTCCCGAAAAGGAACAGCGACAAGCTGATCGCACGCAAAAAAGATTGGGAC
CCCAAGAAATACGGCGGATTCGATTCTCCTACAGTCGCTTACAGTGTACTGGTTGTGGCCAAAGTGGAGA
AAGGGAAGTCTAAAAAACTCAAAAGCGTCAAGGAACTGCTGGGCATCACAATCATGGAGCGATCAAGCTT
CGAAAAAAACCCCATCGACTTTCTCGAGGCGAAAGGATATAAAGAGGTCAAAAAAGACCTCATCATTAAG
CTTCCCAAGTACTCTCTCTTTGAGCTTGAAAACGGCCGGAAACGAATGCTCGCTAGTGCGGGCGAGCTGC
AGAAAGGTAACGAGCTGGCACTGCCCTCTAAATACGTTAATTTCTTGTATCTGGCCAGCCACTATGAAAA
GCTCAAAGGATCTCCCGAAGATAATGAGCAGAAGCAGCTGTTCGTGGAACAACACAAACACTACCTTGAT
GAGATCATCGAGCAAATAAGCGAATTCTCCAAAAGAGTGATCCTCGCCGACGCTAACCTCGATAAGGTGC
TTTCTGCTTACAATAAGCACAGGGATAAGCCCATCAGGGAGCAGGCAGAAAACATTATCCACTTGTTTAC
TCTGACCAACTTGGGCGCGCCTGCAGCCTTCAAGTACTTCGACACCACCATAGACAGAAAGCGGTACACC
TCTACAAAGGAGGTCCTGGACGCCACACTGATTCATCAGTCAATTACGGGGCTCTATGAAACAAGAATCG
ACCTCTCTCAGCTCGGTGGAGACAGCAGGGCTGACCCCAAGAAGAAGAGGAAGGTGGGTTCGATGGTGAG
CAAGGGCGAGGAGCTGTTCACCGGGGTGGTGCCCATCCTGGTCGAGCTGGACGGCGACGTAAACGGCCAC
AAGTTCAGCGTGTCCGGCGAGGGCGAGGGCGATGCCACCTACGGCAAGCTGACCCTGAAGTTCATCTGCA
CCACCGGCAAGCTGCCCGTGCCCTGGCCCACCCTCGTGACCACCTTCGGCTACGGCCTGCAGTGCTTCGC
CCGCTACCCCGACCACATGAAGCAGCACGACTTCTTCAAGTCCGCCATGCCCGAAGGCTACGTCCAGGAG
CGCACCATCTTCTTCAAGGACGACGGCAACTACAAGACCCGCGCCGAGGTGAAGTTCGAGGGCGACACCC
TGGTGAACCGCATCGAGCTGAAGGGCATCGACTTCAAGGAGGACGGCAACATCCTGGGGCACAAGCTGGA
GTACAACTACAACAGCCACAACGTCTATATCATGGCCGACAAGCAGAAGAACGGCATCAAGGTGAACTTC
AAGATCCGCCACAACATCGAGGACGGCAGCGTGCAGCTCGCCGACCACTACCAGCAGAACACCCCCATCG
GCGACGGCCCCGTGCTGCTGCCCGACAACCACTACCTGAGCTACCAGTCCGCCCTGAGCAAAGACCCCAA
CGAGAAGCGCGATCACATGGTCCTGCTGGAGTTCGTGACCGCCGCCGGGATCACTCTCGGCATGGACGAG
CTGTACAAGTGAGCTTGTCAAGCAGATCGTTCAAACATTTGGCAATAAAGTTTCTTAAGATTGAATCCTG
TTGCCGGTCTTGCGATGATTATCATATAATTTCTGTTGAATTACGTTAAGCATGTAATAATTAACATGTA
ATGCATGACGTTATTTATGAGATGGGTTTTTATGATTAGAGTCCCGCAATTATACATTTAATACGCGATA
GAAAACAAAATATAGCGCGCAAACTAGGATAAATTATCGCGCGCGGTGTCATCTATGTTACTAGATCGAC
GCTACTAGAATTCGAGCTCGGAGCATCTTCATTCTTAAGATATGAAGATAATCTTCAAAAGGCCCCTGGG
AATCTGAAAGAAGAGAAGCAGGCCCATTTATATGGGAAAGAACAATAGTATTTCTTATATAGGCCCATTT
AAGTTGAAAACAATCTTCAAAAGTCCCACATCGCTTAGATAAGAAAACGAAGCTGAGTTTATATACAGCT
AGAGTCGAAGTAGTGATTGGGAAGTATCAACAAGCCATGTTTTAGAGCTAGAAATAGCAAGTTAAAATAA
GGCTAGTCCGTTATCAACTTGAAAAAGTGGCACCGAGTCGGTGCTTTTTTTCTAGACCCAGCTTTCTTGT
ACAAAGTTGGCATTACGCTTTACGAGGATGCACATGTGACCGAGGGACACGAAGTGATCCGTTTAAACTA
TCAGTGTTTGACAGGATATATTGGCGGGTAAACCTAAGAGAAAAGAGCGTTTATTAGAATAATCGGATAT
TTAAAAGGGCGTGAAAAGGTTTATCCGTTCGTCCATTTGTATGTGCATGCCAACCACAGGGTTCCCCTCG
GGAGTCAGCCGTGCGGCTGCATGAAATCCTGGCCGGTTTGTCTGATGCCAAGCTGGCGGCCTGGCCGGCC
AGCTTGGCCGCTGAAGAAACCGAGCGCCGCCGTCTAAAAAGGTGATGTGTATTTGAGTAAAACAGCTTGC
GTCATGCGGTCGCTGCGTATATGATGCGATGAGTAAATAAACAAATACGCAAGGGGAACGCATGAAGGTT
ATCGCTGTACTTAACCAGAAAGGCGGGTCAGGCAAGACGACCATCGCAACCCATCTAGCCCGCGCCCTGC
AACTCGCCGGGGCCGATGTTCTGTTAGTCGATTCCGATCCCCAGGGCAGTGCCCGCGATTGGGCGGCCGT
GCGGGAAGATCAACCGCTAACCGTTGTCGGCATCGACCGCCCGACGATTGACCGCGACGTGAAGGCCATC
GGCCGGCGCGACTTCGTAGTGATCGACGGAGCGCCCCAGGCGGCGGACTTGGCTGTGTCCGCGATCAAGG
CAGCCGACTTCGTGCTGATTCCGGTGCAGCCAAGCCCTTACGACATATGGGCCACCGCCGACCTGGTGGA
GCTGGTTAAGCAGCGCATTGAGGTCACGGATGGAAGGCTACAAGCGGCCTTTGTCGTGTCGCGGGCGATC
AAAGGCACGCGCATCGGCGGTGAGGTTGCCGAGGCGCTGGCCGGGTACGAGCTGCCCATTCTTGAGTCCC
GTATCACGCAGCGCGTGAGCTACCCAGGCACTGCCGCCGCCGGCACAACCGTTCTTGAATCAGAACCCGA
GGGCGACGCTGCCCGCGAGGTCCAGGCGCTGGCCGCTGAAATTAAATCAAAACTCATTTGAGTTAATGAG
GTAAAGAGAAAATGAGCAAAAGCACAAACACGCTAAGTGCCGGCCGTCCGAGCGCACGCAGCAGCAAGGC
TGCAACGTTGGCCAGCCTGGCAGACACGCCAGCCATGAAGCGGGTCAACTTTCAGTTGCCGGCGGAGGAT
CACACCAAGCTGAAGATGTACGCGGTACGCCAAGGCAAGACCATTACCGAGCTGCTATCTGAATACATCG
CGCAGCTACCAGAGTAAATGAGCAAATGAATAAATGAGTAGATGAATTTTAGCGGCTAAAGGAGGCGGCA
TGGAAAATCAAGAACAACCAGGCACCGACGCCGTGGAATGCCCCATGTGTGGAGGAACGGGCGGTTGGCC
AGGCGTAAGCGGCTGGGTTGTCTGCCGGCCCTGCAATGGCACTGGAACCCCCAAGCCCGAGGAATCGGCG
TGAGCGGTCGCAAACCATCCGGCCCGGTACAAATCGGCGCGGCGCTGGGTGATGACCTGGTGGAGAAGTT
GAAGGCCGCGCAGGCCGCCCAGCGGCAACGCATCGAGGCAGAAGCACGCCCCGGTGAATCGTGGCAAGCG
GCCGCTGATCGAATCCGCAAAGAATCCCGGCAACCGCCGGCAGCCGGTGCGTCGTCGATTAGGAAGCCGC
CCAAGGGCGACGAGCAACCAGATTTTTTCGTTCCGATGCTCTATGACGTGGGCACCCGCGATAGTCGCAG
CATCATGGACGTGGCCGTTTTCCGTCTGTCGAAGCGTGACCGACGAGCTGGCGAGGTGATCCGCTACGAG
CTTCCAGACGGGCACGTAGAGGTTTCCGCAGGGCCGGCCGGCATGGCCAGTGTGTGGGATTACGACCTGG
TACTGATGGCGGTTTCCCATCTAACCGAATCCATGAACCGATACCGGGAAGGGAAGGGAGACAAGCCCGG
CCGCGTGTTCCGTCCACACGTTGCGGACGTACTCAAGTTCTGCCGGCGAGCCGATGGCGGAAAGCAGAAA
GACGACCTGGTAGAAACCTGCATTCGGTTAAACACCACGCACGTTGCCATGCAGCGTACGAAGAAGGCCA
AGAACGGCCGCCTGGTGACGGTATCCGAGGGTGAAGCCTTGATTAGCCGCTACAAGATCGTAAAGAGCGA
AACCGGGCGGCCGGAGTACATCGAGATCGAGCTAGCTGATTGGATGTACCGCGAGATTACAGAAGGCAAG
AACCCGGACGTGCTGACGGTTCACCCCGATTACTTTTTGATCGATCCCGGCATCGGCCGTTTTCTCTACC
GCCTGGCACGCCGCGCCGCAGGCAAGGCAGAAGCCAGATGGTTGTTCAAGACGATCTACGAACGCAGTGG
CAGCGCCGGAGAGTTCAAGAAGTTCTGTTTCACCGTGCGCAAGCTGATCGGGTCAAATGACCTGCCGGAG
TACGATTTGAAGGAGGAGGCGGGGCAGGCTGGCCCGATCCTAGTCATGCGCTACCGCAACCTGATCGAGG
GCGAAGCATCCGCCGGTTCCTAATGTACGGAGCAGATGCTAGGGCAAATTGCCCTAGCAGGGGAAAAAGG
TCGAAAAAGCTTCTTTCCTGTGGATAGCACGTACATTGGGAACCCAAAGCCGTACATTGGGAACCGGAAC
CCGTACATTGGGAACCCAAAGCCGTACATTGGGAACCGGTCACACATGTAAGTGACTGATATAAAAGAGA
AAAAAGGCGATTTTTCCGCCTAAAACTCTTTAAAACTTATTAAAACTCTTAAAACCCGCCTGGCCTGTGC
ATAACTGTCTGGCCAGCGCACAGCCGAACAGCTGCAAAAAGCGCCCACATCAAGGCTCCGAGTGCGCGGA
ACCCCTATTTGTTTATTTTTCTAAATACATTCAAATATGTATCCGCTCATGAGACAATAACCCTGATARC
CKGTGCATAACTGTCTGGCCAGCGCACAGCCGAACAGCTGCAAAAAGCGCCCACATCAAGGCTCCGAGTG
CGCGGAACCCCTATTTGTTTATTTTTCTAAATACATTCAAATATGTATCCGCTCATGAGACAATAACCCT
GATAAATGCTTCAATAATATTGAAAAAGGAAGAGTATGGCTAAAATGAGAATATCACCGGAATTGAAAAA
ACTGATCGAAAAATACCGCTGCGTAAAAGATACGGAAGGAATGTCTCCTGCTAAGGTATATAAGCTGGTG
GGAGAAAATGAAAACCTATATTTAAAAATGACGGACAGCCGGTATAAAGGGACCACCTATGATGTGGAAC
GGGAAAAGGACATGATGCTATGGCTGGAAGGAAAGCTGCCTGTTCCAAAGGTCCTGCACTTTGAACGGCA
TGATGGCTGGAGCAATCTGCTCATGAGTGAGGCCGATGGCGTCCTTTGCTCGGAAGAGTATGAAGATGAA
CAAAGCCCTGAAAAGATTATCGAGCTGTATGCGGAGTGCATCAGGCTCTTTCACTCCATCGACATATCGG
ATTGTCCCTATACGAATAGCTTAGACAGCCGCTTAGCCGAATTGGATTACTTACTGAATAACGATCTGGC
CGATGTGGATTGCGAAAACTGGGAAGAGGACACTCCATTTAAAGATCCGCGCGAGCTGTATGATTTTTTA
AAGACGGAAAAGCCCGAAGAGGAACTTGTCTTTTCCCACGGCGACCTGGGAGACAGCAACATCTTTGTGA
AAGATGGCAAAGTAAGTGGCTTTATTGATCTTGGGAGAAGCGGCAGGGCGGACAAGTGGTATGACATTGC
CTTCTGCGTCCGGTCGCTCAGGGAGGATATCGGGGAAGAACAGTATGTCGAGCTATTTTTTGACTTACTG
GGGATCAAGCCTGATTGGGAGAAAATAAAATATTATATTTTACTGGATGAATTGTTTTAGCTGTCAGACC
AAGTTTACTCATATATACTTTAGATTGATTTAAAACTTCATTTTTAATTTAAAAGGATCTAGGTGAAGAT
CCTTTTTGATAATCTCATGACCAAAATCCCTTAACGTGAGTTTTCGTTCCACTGAGCGTCAGACCCCGTA
GAAAAGATCAAAGGATCTTCTTGAGATCCTTTTTTTCTGCGCGTAATCTGCTGCTTGCAAACAAAAAAAC
CACCGCTACCAGCGGTGGTTTGTTTGCCGGATCAAGAGCTACCAACTCTTTTTCCGAAGGTAACTGGCTT
CAGCAGAGCGCAGATACCAAATACTGTTCTTCTAGTGTAGCCGTAGTTAGGCCACCACTTCAAGAACTCT
GTAGCACCGCCTACATACCTCGCTCTGCTAATCCTGTTACCAGTGGCTGCTGCCAGTGGCGATAAGTCGT
GTCTTACCGGGTTGGACTCAAGACGATAGTTACCGGATAAGGCGCAGCGGTCGGGCTGAACGGGGGGTTC
GTGCACACAGCCCAGCTTGGAGCGAACGACCTACACCGAACTGAGATACCTACAGCGTGAGCTATGAGAA
AGCGCCACGCTTCCCGAAGGGAGAAAGGCGGACAGGTATCCGGTAAGCGGCAGGGTCGGAACAGGAGAGC
GCACGAGGGAGCTTCCAGGGGGAAACGCCTGGTATCTTTATAGTCCTGTCGGGTTTCGCCACCTCTGACT
TGAGCGTCGATTTTTGTGATGCTCGTCAGGGGGGCGGAGCCTATGGAAAAACGCCAGCAACGCGGCCTTT
TTACGGTTCCTGCTCGGATCTGTTGGACCGGACAGTAGTCATGGTTGATGGGCTGCCTGTATCGAGTGGT
GATTTTGTGCCGAGCTGCCGGTCGGGGAGCTGTTGGCTGGCTGGTGGCAGGATATATTGTGGTGTAAACA
AATTGACGCTTAGACAACTTAATAACACATTGCGGACGTTTTTAATGTACTGGGGTT
